>Addgene plasmid #229737 | pFREDusk-AmpR-MCS | addgene full sequence | sequence record 468089 | Addgene NGS Result
ATCCGGATATAGTTCCTCCTTTCAGCAAAAAACCCCTCAAGACCCGTTTAGAGGCCCCAAGGGGTTATGC
TAGTTATTGCTCAGCGGTGGCAGCAGCCAACTCAGCTTCCTTTCGGGCTTTGTTAGCAGCCGGATCTCAG
TGGTGGTGGTGGTGGTGCTCGAGTGCGGCCGCAAGCTTGTCGACGGAGCTCGAATTCGGATCCGACCCAT
TTGCTGTCCACCAGTCATGCTAGCCATATGGCTGCCGCGCGGCACCAGGCCGCTGCTGTGATGATGATGA
TGATGGCTGCTGCCCATGGTATATCTCCTTCTTAAAGTTAAACAAAATTATTTCTAGACTCCGTTGTGAT
GACGCATTGGTACGCGGTATCGGGAGGTTCGAAAATTTCGAGCGATATCTTAAGGGGGGTGCCTTACGTA
GAACCCCGTAGGTCATGCCCGAGGCCGGTCCTGGATGGCGCGGCGGATACGCTTGAGCAGGTTTTCGTCG
AGAAGCGGCTTCAAAACCACGTCTTTTACGCCGGCCTCGGCGGCCCGGGTCGAGATGTTTTCGTCCGGAT
AGCCGGTGATCAGGATCACGGGCGTAGATCTCGATCCTCTACGCCGGACGCATCGTGGCCGGCATCACCG
GCGCCACAGGTGCGGTTGCTGGCGCCTATATCGCCGACATCACCGATGGGGAAGATCGGGCTCGCCACTT
CGGGCTCATGAGCGCTTGTTTCGGCGTGGGTATGGTGGCAGGCCCCGTGGCCGGGGGACTGTTGGGCGCC
ATCTCCTTGCATGCACCATTCCTTGCGGCGGCGGTGCTCAACGGCCTCAACCTACTACTGGGCTGCTTCC
TAATGCAGGAGTCGCATAAGGGAGAGCGTCGAGATCCCGGACACCATCGAATGGTGCAAAACCTTTCGCG
GTATGGCATGATAGCGCCCGGAAGAGAGTCAATTGAGGGTGGTGAATGTGCTCCGACTCATGATCATGAA
GCTTTTACAAAGGGAGACCCTGGACCTGCACCGCGAGGTCGAGGCCCTGATGCCCGTGATGAGTGAGACG
CTGACCCGGCGGGGCTATCTGGAGGTGCTGCGGCGCCTGCAAGCGGTGGTCGCGCCGCTGGAAGCACAAC
TCGACGCCCTGCCGCTGCCGGACGAGCTGGCGTGGCCCGAGCGCCGCAAGGCCCATCTGCTCGCTCTGGA
CCTTGCCGTAATGGGGGAAGGGCCGTCAAATCAGCAGGCGCCACTGTCTGTGCCCGAGCTGACCACTCTG
GCGCAGGCCTTCGGAGCGCTTTACGTGCTTGAAGGCGCGACGCTAGGCGGACAGCTCATCAGCCGCCATC
TCAGGCGCACGCTGGGGCTAAGCCCTGAGCAGGGCAGCGCCTATTTCTCCGGCTATGGCCCCCAGACCGG
CCCGCGCTGGCGCTCGTTCGGGGAAGTGCTGGAAGCCAGCGTGCCGGCAGAAGACGCGGCAGAGGTCGTG
GCGGGAGCGCGGCAGACCTTCGGGGCCTTCCGCCGCGCCTTGCAGGGGCTGTCGGAAGCTGAAGCGGTCC
AAGTGCCTGAGGTCGCCCACGCATGACGAGCATCACCCCGGTTACCCTGGCGAACTGCGAGGACGAACCC
ATCCACGTGCCTGGCGCGATCCAGCCGCACGGGGCGCTGGTCACCCTGCGCGCGGACGGCATGGTCCTCG
CGGCAAGCGAGAACATCCAGGCGCTACTGGGGTTCGTCGCCTCGCCGGGTTCCTACCTGACGCAGGAGCA
GGTGGGGCCGGAGGTCCTGCGCATGCTCGAAGAGGGACTGACCGGCAACGGCCCATGGTCGAACAGCGTC
GAGACGCGGATCGGCGAACACCTGTTCGACGTGATCGGCCACAGCTACAAGGAAGTGTTCTACCTGGAGT
TCGAGATCCGCACCGCGGACACGCTGTCGATCACCTCCTTCACCCTCAACGCCCAGCGCATCATCGCCCA
GGTCCAGTTGCACAACGACACCGCCAGCCTGCTCAGCAACGTCACCGACGAACTGCGCCGGATGACCGGC
TACGACCGGGTGATGGCCTACCGTTTCCGCCATGACGACTCCGGCGAGGTGGTCGCCGAGAGCCGTCGCG
AAGACCTCGAAAGCTACCTGGGGCAACGCTACCCGGCCTCGGACATCCCGGCCCAGGCGCGTCGCCTGTA
CATCCAGAACCCGATCAGGCTGATCGCCGACGTGGCCTATACGCCGATGCGCGTGTTTCCCGCGCTGAAC
CCGGAGACCAACGAATCGTTCGATCTCAGCTACAGCGTGCTGCGCAGCGTTTCGCCGATCCACTGCGAAT
ACCTGACCAACATGGGCGTGCGCGCCTCGATGAGCATCTCCATCGTGGTCGGCGGCAAGCTCTGGGGACT
GTTCTCCTGCCATCACATGTCGCCCAAACTGATTCCCTACCCGGTGCGCATGTCGTTCCAGATCTTCTCC
CAGGTCTGCAGCGCCATCGTCGAGCGCCTGGAGCAGGGGCGTATCGCCGAACTGCTGCGCGTGTCCACCG
AGCGCAGGCTGGCCCTGGCTCGCCGCGCGCGGGACGCCGACGACCTGTTCGGCGCACTGGCCCACCCGGA
CGATGGCATCGCCGCACTGATTCCCTGCGACGGCGCCCTGGTCATGCTCGGCGGCCGCACCCTGAGCATC
CGCGGCGACTTCGAGCGCCAGGCCGGGAATGTCCTGCAACGCCTGCAGCGCGACCCGGAACGGGACATCT
ACCACACCGACAACTGGCCGCAGCCCAGCGAGGACTCTCCGGACGGCGGCGACTGCTGCGGTGTGCTGGC
GATCCGTTTCCACCGCCAGGAATCGGGCTGGATCTTCTGGTTCCGCCACGAGGAAGTGCACCGCATCCGC
TGGGGCGGCAAGCCGGAAAAGCTGTTGACCATCGGCCCCTCCGGCCCGCGGCTGACCCCGCGCGGCTCGT
TCGAGGCCTGGGAGGAAGTGGTCCGCGGCCACTCCACGCCCTGGAGCGAAACCGACCTGGCGATCGCCGA
AAAGCTGCGCCTGGACCTGATGGAACTGTGCCTCAACCATGCGGCGGAAGTTGATCGTATGCGTATGGCG
TCCGCGCTCGCGCACGAGCTCAACCAGCCGCTGGCGGCGATCAGCAACTACATGAAGGGCTCGCGGCGGC
TGCTTGCCGGCAGCAGTGATCCGAACACACCGAAGGTCGAAAGCGCCCTGGACCGCGCCGCCGAGCAGGC
GCTGCGCGCCGGCCAGATCATCCGGCGCCTGCGCGACTTCGTTGCCCGCGGCGAATCGGAGAAGCGGGTC
GAGAGTCTCTCCAAGCTGATCGAGGAGGCCGGCGCGCTCGGGCTTGCCGGCGCGCGCGAGCAGAACGTGC
AGCTCCGCTTCAGTCTCGATCCGGGCGCCGATCTCGTTCTCGCCGACCGGGTGCAGATCCAGCAGGTCCT
GGTCAACCTGTTCCGCAACGCGCTGGAAGCGATGGCTCAGTCGCAGCGACGCGAGCTCGTCGTCACCAAC
ACCCCCGCCGCCGACGACATGATCGAGGTCGAAGTGTCCGACACCGGCAGCGGTTTCCAGGACGACGTCA
TTCCGAACCTGTTTCAGACTTTCTTCACCACCAAGGACACCGGCATGGGCGTGGGACTGTCCATCAGCCG
CTCGATCATCGAAGCTCACGGCGGGCGCATGTGGGCCGAGAGCAACGCATCGGGCGGGGCGACCTTCCGC
TTCACCCTCCCGGCAGCCGACGAGATGATAGGAGGTCTAGCATGACGACCAAGGGACATATCTACGTCAT
CGACGACGACGCGGCGATGCGGGATTCGCTGAATTTCCTGCTGGATTCTGCCGGCTTCGGCGTCACGCTG
TTTGACGACGCGCAAGCCTTTCTCGACGCCCTGCCGGGTCTCTCCTTCGGCTGCGTCGTCTCCGACGTGC
GCATGCCGGGCCTTGACGGCATCGAGCTGTTGAAGCGGATGAAGGCGCAGCAAAGCCCCTTTCCGATCCT
CATCATGACCGGTCACGGCGACGTGCCGCTCGCGGTCGAGGCGATGAAGTTAGGGGCGGTCGACTTTCTG
GAAAAGCCTTTCGAGGACGACCGCCTCACCGCCATGATCGAATCGGCGATCCGCCAGGCCGAGCCGGCCG
CCAAGAGCGAGGCCGTCGCGCAGGATATCGCCGCCCGCGTCGCCTCGTTGAGCCCCAGGGAGCGCCAGGT
CATGGAAGGGCTGATCGCCGGCCTTTCCAACAAGCTGATCGCCCGCGAGTACGACATCAGCCCGCGCACC
ATCGAGGTGTATCGGGCCAACGTCATGACCAAGATGCAGGCCAACAGCCTTTCGGAGCTGGTTCGCCTCG
CGATGCGCGCCGGCATGCTCAACGATTGACAATTGATGTAAGTTAGCTCACTCATTAGGCACCGGGATCT
CGACCGATGCCCTTGAGAGCCTTCAACCCAGTCAGCTCCTTCCGGTGGGCGCGGGGCATGACTATCGTCG
CCGCACTTATGACTGTCTTCTTTATCATGCAACTCGTAGGACAGGTGCCGGCAGCGCTCTGGGTCATTTT
CGGCGAGGACCGCTTTCGCTGGAGCGCGACGATGATCGGCCTGTCGCTTGCGGTATTCGGAATCTTGCAC
GCCCTCGCTCAAGCCTTCGTCACTGGTCCCGCCACCAAACGTTTCGGCGAGAAGCAGGCCATTATCGCCG
GCATGGCGGCCCCACGGGTGCGCATGATCGTGCTCCTGTCGTTGAGGACCCGGCTAGGCTGGCGGGGTTG
CCTTACTGGTTAGCAGAATGAATCACCGATACGCGAGCGAACGTGAAGCGACTGCTGCTGCAAAACGTCT
GCGACCTGAGCAACAACATGAATGGTCTTCGGTTTCCGTGTTTCGTAAAGTCTGGAAACGCGGAAGTCAG
CGCCCTGCACCATTATGTTCCGGATCTGCATCGCAGGATGCTGCTGGCTACCCTGTGGAACACCTACATC
TGTATTAACGAAGCGCTGGCATTGACCCTGAGTGATTTTTCTCTGGTCCCGCCGCATCCATACCGCCAGT
TGTTTACCCTCACAACGTTCCAGTAACCGGGCATGTTCATCATCAGTAACCCGTATCGTGAGCATCCTCT
CTCGTTTCATCGGTATCATTACCCCCATGAACAGAAATCCCCCTTACACGGAGGCATCAGATCAAAGGAT
CTTCTTGAGATCCTTTTTTTCTGCGCGTAATCTTTTGCCCTGTAAACGAAAAAACCACCTGGGGAGGTGG
TTTGATCGAAGGTTAAGTCAGTTGGGGAACTGCTTAACCGTGGTAACTGGCTTTCGCAGAGCACAGCAAC
CAAATCTGTCCTTCCAGTGTAGCCGGACTTTGGCGCACACTTCAAGAGCAACCGCGTGTTTAGCTAAACA
AATCCTCTGCGAACTCCCAGTTACCAATGGCTGCTGCCAGTGGCGTTTTACCGTGCTTTTCCGGGTTGGA
CTCAAGTGAACAGTTACCGGATAAGGCGCAGCAGTCGGGCTGAACGGGGAGTTCTTGCTTACAGCCCAGC
TTGGAGCGAACGACCTACACCGAGCCGAGATACCAGTGTGTGAGCTATGAGAAAGCGCCACACTTCCCGT
AAGGGAGAAAGGCGGAACAGGTATCCGGTAAACGGCAGGGTCGGAACAGGAGAGCGCAAGAGGGAGCGAC
CCGCCGGAAACGGTGGGGATCTTTAAGTCCTGTCGGGTTTCGCCCGTACTGTCAGATTCATGGTTGAGCC
TCACGGCTCCCACAGATGCACCGGAAAAGCGTCTGTTTATGTGAACTCTGGCAGGAGGGCGGAGCCTATG
GAAAAACGCCACCGGCGCGGCCCTGCTGTTTTGCCTCACATGTTAGTCCCCTGCTTATCCACGGAATCTG
TGGGTAACTTTGTATGTGTCCGCAGCGCCCGCCGCAGTCTCACGCCCGGAGCGTAGCGACCGAGTGAGCT
AGCTATTTGTTTATTTTTCTAAATACATTCAAATATGTATCCGCTCATGAGACAATAACCCTGATAAATG
CTTCAATAATATTGAAAAAGGAAGAGTATGAGTATTCAACATTTCCGTGTCGCCCTTATTCCCTTTTTTG
CGGCATTTTGCCTTCCTGTTTTTGCTCACCCAGAAACGCTGGTGAAAGTAAAAGATGCTGAAGATCAGTT
GGGTGCACGAGTGGGTTACATCGAACTGGATCTCAACAGCGGTAAGATCCTTGAGAGTTTTCGCCCCGAA
GAACGTTTTCCAATGATGAGCACTTTTAAAGTTCTGCTATGTGGCGCGGTATTATCCCGTATTGACGCCG
GGCAAGAGCAACTCGGTCGCCGCATACACTATTCTCAGAATGACTTGGTTGAGTACTCACCAGTCACAGA
AAAGCATCTTACGGATGGCATGACAGTAAGAGAATTATGCAGTGCTGCCATAACCATGAGTGATAACACT
GCGGCCAACTTACTTCTGACAACGATCGGAGGACCGAAGGAGCTAACCGCTTTTTTGCACAACATGGGGG
ATCATGTAACTCGCCTTGATCGTTGGGAACCGGAGCTGAATGAAGCCATACCAAACGACGAGCGTGACAC
CACGATGCCTGCAGCAATGGCAACAACGTTGCGCAAACTATTAACTGGCGAACTACTTACTCTAGCTTCC
CGGCAACAATTAATAGACTGGATGGAGGCGGATAAAGTTGCAGGACCACTTCTGCGCTCGGCCCTTCCGG
CTGGCTGGTTTATTGCTGATAAATCTGGAGCCGGTGAGCGTGGGTCTCGCGGTATCATTGCAGCACTGGG
GCCAGATGGTAAGCCCTCCCGTATCGTAGTTATCTACACGACGGGGAGTCAGGCAACTATGGATGAACGA
AATAGACAGATCGCTGAGATAGGTGCCTCACTGATTAAGCATTGGTAAGAATTAATTCATGAGCGGATAC
ATATTTGAATGTATTTAGAAAAATAAACAAATAGGGGTTCCGCGCACATTTCCCCGAAAAGTGCCACCTA
AATTGTAAGCGTTAATATTTTGTTAAAATTCGCGTTAAATTTTTGTTAAATCAGCTCATTTTTTAACCAA
TAGGCCGAAATCGGCAAAATCCCTTATAAATCAAAAGAATAGACCGAGATAGGGT
[37 nt withheld, positions 7126-7162]
AAAGAACGTGGACTCCAACGTCAAAGG
[49 nt withheld, positions 7190-7238]
T
[91 nt withheld, positions 7240-7330]
G
[124 nt withheld, positions 7332-7455]
CCCATTCGCCA
Features (pLannotate 1.2.2; 18 found; start..end, strand, type, name):
     26..73      -  terminator     T7 terminator: transcription terminator for bacteriophage T7 RNA polymerase
     81..130     -  CDS            SET1 (fragment): solubility-enhancement tag derived from T7 phage gene 10B
    140..157     -  CDS            9xHis (fragment): 9xHis affinity tag
    205..237     -  CDS            T7 tag (gene 10 leader): leader peptide from bacteriophage T7 gene 10 promotes efficient translation in E. coli
    241..258     -  CDS            thrombin site: thrombin recognition and cleavage site
    269..285     -  CDS            capTEV™ (fragment): composite tag for in vivo biotinylation, TEV protease cleavage, and 6xHis tagging
    304..326     -  RBS            RBS: efficient ribosome binding site from bacteriophage T7 gene 10 (Olins and Rangwala, 1989)
    593..872     +  CDS            TcR (fragment): tetracycline efflux protein; tet; confers resistance to tetracycline
    880..957     +  promoter       lacIq promoter: lacI (mutant); In the lacIq allele, a single base change in the promoter boosts expression of the lacI gene about 10-fold.
   1563..3671    +  CDS            bphP: BPHY_PSEAE - Experimental evidence at protein level: Swiss-Prot protein existence level 1. Photoreceptor which exists in two forms that are reversibly interconvertible by light: the R form that absorbs maximally in the red region of the spectrum and the FR form that absorbs maximally in the far-red region. From Pseudomonas aeruginosa (strain ATCC 15692 / DSM 22644 / CIP 104116 / JCM 14847 / LMG 12228 / 1C / PRS 101 / PAO1).
   3752..4366    +  CDS            fixJ: FIXJ_BRADU - Protein inferred from homology: Swiss-Prot protein existence level 3. FixJ, when activated by FixL, induces the expression of both nifA, required for activation of classical nif and fix genes, and fixK, required for FixN activation. From Bradyrhizobium diazoefficiens (strain JCM 10833 / BCRC 13528 / IAM 13628 / NBRC 14792 / USDA 110).
   4410..4701    +  CDS            TcR (fragment): tetracycline efflux protein; tet; confers resistance to tetracycline
   4773..5153    -  CDS            YPB1_ECOLX: Protein predicted: Swiss-Prot protein existence level 4. From Escherichia coli.
   5170..5908    +  rep_origin     CloDF13 ori: Plasmids containing the CloDF13 (CDF) origin of replication can be propagated in E. coli cells that contain additional plasmids with compatible origins.
   5956..6047    +  promoter       AmpR promoter: bla
   6048..6908    +  CDS            AmpR: β-lactamase; bla; confers resistance to ampicillin, carbenicillin, and related antibiotics
   6917..6974    -  promoter       AmpR promoter (fragment): bla
   7027..7455    -  rep_origin     f1 ori (sequence partly withheld): f1 bacteriophage origin of replication; arrow indicates direction of (+) strand synthesis
