[The description below was written by a language model from this plasmid's Addgene catalogue record and pLannotate feature annotations shown in this document.]
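Description:
pFREDusk-AmpR-MCS is an empty bacterial expression backbone for placing a gene of interest under far-red light control in E. coli. The catalogue lists the backbone as pUC and the copy number as low. The annotated 7,466 nt sequence, however, shows a CloDF13 (CDF) origin, which is compatible with plasmids carrying other common origins, and an f1 phage origin. This differs from the pUC designation, and the record does not explain the difference. Selection is by ampicillin through a β-lactamase gene with its own promoter. Short tetracycline-resistance fragments also appear, but they look like non-functional remnants of earlier vector construction.

The light-sensing module lies downstream of a lacIq promoter. It comprises a coding region matched to the Pseudomonas aeruginosa bacteriophytochrome BphP, a photoreceptor that interconverts between red- and far-red-absorbing forms, followed by the Bradyrhizobium diazoefficiens response regulator FixJ. This layout fits a two-component design in which a phytochrome-based sensor kinase controls FixJ activity, and FixJ in turn drives the output promoter. That output promoter was not annotated. The table also leaves unannotated the roughly 600 nt between the lacIq promoter and bphP, so the record does not state the exact composition of the sensor or any chromophore-supply gene.

The cloning region lies on the opposite strand and resembles a pET-style cassette. It contains a T7 gene 10 ribosome binding site, His-tag-like segments, a thrombin cleavage site, the T7 tag leader and a T7 terminator. Genes are inserted here by restriction cloning, which may allow fusion to the purification tags. The plasmid is intended for optogenetic, far-red-induced expression of user-supplied genes in bacteria.
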