Addgene plasmid #229737: pFREDusk-AmpR-MCS
Purpose: (Empty Backbone) For far-red light-induced bacterial expression of gene of interest (AmpR)
Depositing lab: Heikki Takala. Depositing organization: University of Jyvaskyla. Publication: Traits of Bathy Phytochromes and Application to Bacterial Optogenetics. Bohm C, Lehtinen K, Multamaki E, Vanhatalo R, Brander O, Meier SSM, Rumfeldt J, Moglich A, Takala H. ACS Synth Biol. 2025 Jul 11. doi: 10.1021/acssynbio.5c00337. PubMed 40645610.
Backbone
  Vector backbone: pUC
  Vector type: Bacterial Expression
Growth in bacteria
  Bacterial resistance: Ampicillin, 100 μg/mL
  Growth temperature: 37°C
  Growth strain: DH5alpha
  Copy number: Low Copy
Gene/Insert
  Cloning method: Restriction Enzyme
  Sequencing primers: 3′ T7term
Terms and licenses: Academic/Nonprofit Terms; Industry Terms: Not Available to Industry
How to cite: pFREDusk-AmpR-MCS was a gift from Heikki Takala (Addgene plasmid # 229737 ; http://n2t.net/addgene:229737 ; RRID:Addgene_229737)
